>Addgene plasmid #184841 | P70a-deGFP-sc101-kan | addgene full sequence | sequence record 373960 | Addgene NGS Result
TAGTTCATTTGCTTTGAAAACAACTAATTCAGACATACATCTCAATTGGTCTAGGTGATTTTAATCACTA
TACCAATTGAGATGGGCTAGTCAATGATAATTACTAGTCCTTTTCCTTTGAGTTGTGGGTATCTGTAAAT
TCTGCTAGACCTTTGCTGGAAAACTTGTAAATTCTGCTAGACCCTCTGTAAATTCCGCTAGACCTTTGTG
TGTTTTTTTTGTTTATATTCAAGTGGTTATAATTTATAGAATAAAGAAAGAATAAAAAAAGATAAAAAGA
ATAGATCCCAGCCCTGTGTATAACTCACTACTTTAGTCAGTTCCGCAGTATTACAAAAGGATGTCGCAAA
CGCTGTTTGCTCCTCTACAAAACAGACCTTAAAACCCTAAAGGCTTAAGTAGCACCCTCGCAAGCTCGGG
CAAATCGCTGAATATTCCTTTTGTCTCCGACCATCAGGCACCTGAGTCGCTGTCTTTTTCGTGACATTCA
GTTCGCTGCGCTCACGGCTCTGGCAGTGAATGGGGGTAAATGGCACTACAGGCGCCTTTTATGGATTCAT
GCAAGGAAACTACCCATAATACAAGAAAAGCCCGTCACGGGCTTCTCAGGGCGTTTTATGGCGGGTCTGC
TATGTGGTGCTATCTGACTTTTTGCTGTTCAGCAGTTCCTGCCCTCTGATTTTCCAGTCTGACCACTTCG
GATTATCCCGTGACAGGTCATTCAGACTGGCTAATGCACCCAGTAAGGCAGCGGTATCATCAACAGGCTT
ACCCGTCTTACTGTCCCTAGTGCTTGGATTCTCACCAATAAAAAACGCCCGGCGGCAACCGAGCGTTCTG
AACAAATCCAGATGGAGTTCTGAGGTCATTACTGGATCTATCAACAGGAGTCCAAGCGAGCTCTCGAACC
CCAGAGTCCCGCTCAGAAGAACTCGTCAAGAAGGCGATAGAAGGCGATGCGCTGCGAATCGGGAGCGGCG
ATACCGTAAAGCACGAGGAAGCGGTCAGCCCATTCGCCGCCAAGCTCTTCAGCAATATCACGGGTAGCCA
ACGCTATGTCCTGATAGCGGTCCGCCACACCCAGCCGGCCACAGTCGATGAATCCAGAAAAGCGGCCATT
TTCCACCATGATATTCGGCAAGCAGGCATCGCCATGGGTCACGACGAGATCCTCGCCGTCGGGCATGCGC
GCCTTGAGCCTGGCGAACAGTTCGGCTGGCGCGAGCCCCTGATGCTCTTCGTCCAGATCATCCTGATCGA
CAAGACCGGCTTCCATCCGAGTACGTGCTCGCTCGATGCGATGTTTCGCTTGGTGGTCGAATGGGCAGGT
AGCCGGATCAAGCGTATGCAGCCGCCGCATTGCATCAGCCATGATGGATACTTTCTCGGCAGGAGCAAGG
TGAGATGACAGGAGATCCTGCCCCGGCACTTCGCCCAATAGCAGCCAGTCCCTTCCCGCTTCAGTGACAA
CGTCGAGCACAGCTGCGCAAGGAACGCCCGTCGTGGCCAGCCACGATAGCCGCGCTGCCTCGTCCTGCAG
TTCATTCAGGGCACCGGACAGGTCGGTCTTGACAAAAAGAACCGGGCGCCCCTGCGCTGACAGCCGGAAC
ACGGCGGCATCAGAGCAGCCGATTGTCTGTTGTGCCCAGTCATAGCCGAATAGCCTCTCCACCCAAGCGG
CCGGAGAACCTGCGTGCAATCCATCTTGTTCAATCATGCGAAACGATCCTCATCCTGTCTCTTGATCAGA
TCTTGATCCCCTGCGCCATCAGATCCTTGGCGGCAAGAAAGCCATCCAGTTTACTTTGCAGGGCTTCCCA
ACCTTACCAGAGGGCGCCCCAGCTGGCAATTCCGACGTCTAAGAAACCATTATTATCATGACATTAACCT
ATAAAAATAGGCGTATCACGAGGCCCTTTCGTCTTCAAGAATTCTGGCGAATCCTCTGACCAGCCAGAAA
ACGACCTTTCTGTGGTGAAACCGGATGCTGCAATTCAGAGCGCCAGCAAGTGGGGGACAGCAGAAGACCT
GACCGCCGCAGAGTGGATGTTTGACATGGTGAAGACTATCGCACCATCAGCCAGAAAACCGAATTTTGCT
GGGTGGGCTAACGATATCCGCCTGATGCGTGAACGTGACGGACGTAACCACCGCGACATGTGTGTGCTGT
TCCGCTGGGCATGCTGAGCTAACACCGTGCGTGTTGACAATTTTACCTCTGGCGGTGATAATGGTTGCAG
CTAGCAATAATTTTGTTTAACTTTAAGAAGGAGATATACCATGGAGCTTTTCACTGGCGTTGTTCCCATC
CTGGTCGAGCTGGACGGCGACGTAAACGGCCACAAGTTCAGCGTGTCCGGCGAGGGCGAGGGCGATGCCA
CCTACGGCAAGCTGACCCTGAAGTTCATCTGCACCACCGGCAAGCTGCCCGTGCCCTGGCCCACCCTCGT
GACCACCCTGACCTACGGCGTGCAGTGCTTCAGCCGCTACCCCGACCACATGAAGCAGCACGACTTCTTC
AAGTCCGCCATGCCCGAAGGCTACGTCCAGGAGCGCACCATCTTCTTCAAGGACGACGGCAACTACAAGA
CCCGCGCCGAGGTGAAGTTCGAGGGCGACACCCTGGTGAACCGCATCGAGCTGAAGGGCATCGACTTCAA
GGAGGACGGCAACATCCTGGGGCACAAGCTGGAGTACAACTACAACAGCCACAACGTCTATATCATGGCC
GACAAGCAGAAGAACGGCATCAAGGTGAACTTCAAGATCCGCCACAACATCGAGGACGGCAGCGTGCAGC
TCGCCGACCACTACCAGCAGAACACCCCCATCGGCGACGGCCCCGTGCTGCTGCCCGACAACCACTACCT
GAGCACCCAGTCCGCCCTGAGCAAAGACCCCAACGAGAAGCGCGATCACATGGTCCTGCTGGAGTTCGTG
ACCGCCGCCGGGATCTAACTCGAGCAAAGCCCGCCGAAAGGCGGGCTTTTCTGTGTCGACCGATGCCCTT
GAGAGCCTTCAACCCAGTCAGCTCCTTCCGGTGGGCGCGGGGCATGACTAAACTTCAAAATTAGACACAA
CATTGAAGATGGAAGCGTTCAACTAGCAGACCATTATCAACAAAATACTCCAATTGGCGATGGCCCTGTC
CTTTTACCAGACAACCATTACCTGTCCACACAATCTGCCCTTTCGAAAGATCCCAACGAAAAGAGAGACC
ACATGGTCCTTCTTGAGTTTGTAACAGCTGCTGGGATTACACATGGCATGGATGAACTATACAAATAAAT
GTCCAGACCTGCAGGCATGCAAGCTCTAGAGGCATCAAATAAAACGAAAGGCTCAGTCGAAAGACTGGGC
CTTTCGTTTTATCTGTTGTTTGTCGGTGAACGCTCTCCTGAGTAGGACAAATCCGCCGCCCTAGACCTAG
GGTACGGGTTTTGCTGCCCGCAAACGGGCTGTTCTGGTGTTGCTAGTTTGTTATCAGAATCGCAGATCCG
GCTTCAGCCGGTTTGCCGGCTGAAAGCGCTATTTCTTCCAGAATTGCCATGATTTTTTCCCCACGGGAGG
CGTCACTGGCTCCCGTGTTGTCGGCAGCTTTGATTCGATAAGCAGCATCGCCTGTTTCAGGCTGTCTATG
TGTGACTGTTGAGCTGTAACAAGTTGTCTCAGGTGTTCAATTTCATGTTCTAGTTGCTTTGTTTTACTGG
TTTCACCTGTTCTATTAGGTGTTACATGCTGTTCATCTGTTACATTGTCGATCTGTTCATGGTGAACAGC
TTTGAATGCACCAAAAACTCGTAAAAGCTCTGATGTATCTATCTTTTTTACACCGTTTTCATCTGTGCAT
ATGGACAGTTTTCCCTTTGATATGTAACGGTGAACAGTTGTTCTACTTTTGTTTGTTAGTCTTGATGCTT
CACTGATAGATACAAGAGCCATAAGAACCTCAGATCCTTCCGTATTTAGCCAGTATGTTCTCTAGTGTGG
TTCGTTGTTTTTGCGTGAGCCATGAGAACGAACCATTGAGATCATACTTACTTTGCATGTCACTCAAAAA
TTTTGCCTCAAAACTGGTGAGCTGAATTTTTGCAGTTAAAGCATCGTGTAGTGTTTTTCTTAGTCCGTTA
TGTAGGTAGGAATCTGATGTAATGGTTGTTGGTATTTTGTCACCATTCATTTTTATCTGGTTGTTCTCAA
GTTCGGTTACGAGATCCATTTGTCTATCTAGTTCAACTTGGAAAATCAACGTATCAGTCGGGCGGCCTCG
CTTATCAACCACCAATTTCATATTGCTGTAAGTGTTTAAATCTTTACTTATTGGTTTCAAAACCCATTGG
TTAAGCCTTTTAAACTCATGGTAGTTATTTTCAAGCATTAACATGAACTTAAATTCATCAAGGCTAATCT
CTATATTTGCCTTGTGAGTTTTCTTTTGTGTTAGTTCTTTTAATAACCACTCATAAATCCTCATAGAGTA
TTTGTTTTCAAAAGACTTAACATGTTCCAGATTATATTTTATGAATTTTTTTAACTGGAAAAGATAAGGC
AATATCTCTTCACTAAAAACTAATTCTAATTTTTCGCTTGAGAACTTGGCATAGTTTGTCCACTGGAAAA
TCTCAAAGCCTTTAACCAAAGGATTCCTGATTTCCACAGTTCTCGTCATCAGCTCTCTGGTTGCTTTAGC
TAATACACCATAAGCATTTTCCCTACTGATGTTCATCATCTGAGCGTATTGGTTATAAGTGAACGATACC
GTCCGTTCTTTCCTTGTAGGGTTTTCAATCGTGGGGTTGAGTAGTGCCACACAGCATAAAATTAGCTTGG
TTTCATGCTCCGTTAAGTCATAGCGACTAATCGC
Features (pLannotate 1.2.2; 12 found; start..end, strand, type, name):
     84..306     -  rep_origin     pSC101 ori: low-copy replication origin that requires the Rep101 protein
    798..892     -  terminator     lambda t0 terminator: transcription terminator from phage lambda
    926..1717    -  CDS            neo: KKA2_KLEPN - Also known as kan, nptII. Experimental evidence at protein level: Swiss-Prot protein existence level 1. Resistance to kanamycin, neomycin, paromomycin, ribostamycin, butirosin and gentamicin B. From Klebsiella pneumoniae.
   1749..1868    -  CDS            tnpA (fragment): TN5P_ECOLX - Also known as tnp. Experimental evidence at protein level: Swiss-Prot protein existence level 1. Mediates transposition of transposon Tn5 by a 'cut and paste' mechanism. First, the monomeric transposase binds the 19 bp inverted DNA repeats flanking the transposon. Then, dimerization of the DNA- bound transposase creates a synaptic DNA complex. After nicking of the first DNA strand, excision of the transposon proceeds through a series of intermediates. The transposase then mediates the insertion of the transposon at a new site by strand transfer. The activity of the wild- type tran
   1930..2223    +  CDS            O (fragment): VRPO_LAMBD - Protein inferred from homology: Swiss-Prot protein existence level 3. Necessary for the bidirectional replication of DNA. It interacts with the ori (origin of replication) region of the genome during the initiation of replication. From Escherichia phage lambda (Bacteriophage lambda).
   2252..2274    +  RBS            RBS: efficient ribosome binding site from bacteriophage T7 gene 10 (Olins and Rangwala, 1989)
   2284..2955    +  CDS            (3-F)Tyr-EGFP: (3-F)Tyr-EGFP is a basic (constitutively fluorescent) green fluorescent protein published in 2004, derived from Aequorea victoria.
   2995..3060    +  CDS            TcR (fragment): tetracycline efflux protein; tet; confers resistance to tetracycline
   3061..3287    +  CDS            GFP (fragment): Aequoria victoria green fluorescent protein
   3296..3315    +  misc_feature   MCS (fragment): pUC18/19 multiple cloning site
   3326..3412    +  terminator     rrnB T1 terminator: Escherichia coli rrnB; transcription terminator T1 from the E. coli rrnB gene
   3950..36      -  CDS            Rep101 (across the origin): RepA protein needed for replication with the pSC101 origin; rep101
