[The description below was written by a language model from this plasmid's Addgene catalogue record and pLannotate feature annotations shown in this document.]
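Description:
P70a-deGFP-sc101-kan is a low-copy bacterial expression and synthetic-biology plasmid built on the pUA66 backbone, with a total size of roughly 4.9 kb. It replicates through the pSC101 origin, which depends on the plasmid-encoded Rep101 (RepA) initiator protein annotated adjacent to and spanning the sequence origin. Selection is by kanamycin, conferred by the neo/nptII aminoglycoside phosphotransferase gene. This gene is followed by a lambda t0 terminator and flanked by a short remnant of Tn5 transposase sequence, most likely carried over from the source of the resistance cassette.

The payload is deGFP, a synthetic EGFP-derived green fluorescent protein, which the automated annotation matches to an EGFP variant. The catalogue lists its promoter as OR2-OR1, the phage lambda operator-containing element that gives the P70a promoter its name. The promoter is not annotated as such in the feature table, but a lambda-derived stretch labelled as an O gene fragment sits immediately upstream of the reporter and may correspond to this regulatory region. Translation is driven by the strong ribosome binding site from T7 gene 10. Downstream of the reporter lie a small tetracycline-resistance fragment, a partial GFP sequence, and a piece of the pUC multiple cloning site. These are probably leftovers of the parental pUA66 reporter cassette, and they are followed by the rrnB T1 terminator.

The stated purpose is simply expression of deGFP. The associated work concerns anti-CRISPR prediction and a Cas13b inhibitor, so the plasmid was probably used as a fluorescent reporter or target there, though the record does not say so.
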