Addgene plasmid #184841: P70a-deGFP-sc101-kan
Purpose: Expression of deGFP
Depositing lab: Chase Beisel. Depositing organization: Helmholtz-Zentrum fuer Infektionsforschung (HZI). Publication: Anti-CRISPR prediction using deep learning reveals an inhibitor of Cas13b nucleases. Wandera KG, Alkhnbashi OS, Bassett HVI, Mitrofanov A, Hauns S, Migur A, Backofen R, Beisel CL. Mol Cell. 2022 May 24. pii: S1097-2765(22)00437-3. doi: 10.1016/j.molcel.2022.05.003. PubMed 35649413.
Backbone
  Vector backbone: pUA66
  Backbone size w/o insert (bp): 4182
  Total vector size (bp): 4860
  Vector type: Bacterial Expression, Synthetic Biology
Growth in bacteria
  Bacterial resistance: Kanamycin, 50 μg/mL
  Growth temperature: 37°C
  Growth strain: DH5alpha
  Growth instructions: When picking a colony, make sure it expresses GFP. Alternatively, when using KL740 instead of DH5alpha as growth strain, grow at 29°C.
  Copy number: Low Copy
Gene/Insert
  Gene/Insert name: green fluorescent protein (alt name: deGFP)
  Species: Synthetic
  Promoter: promoter OR2-OR1
  Cloning method: Unknown
  Sequencing primers: 5′ TATCACGAGGCCCTTTCGTC; 3′ GTTGAAGGCTCTCAAGGGCA
Terms and licenses: Academic/Nonprofit Terms; Industry Terms: Not Available to Industry
How to cite: P70a-deGFP-sc101-kan was a gift from Chase Beisel (Addgene plasmid # 184841 ; http://n2t.net/addgene:184841 ; RRID:Addgene_184841)
